Addgene plasmid #187023: EGFP-Tau(WT)
Purpose: Expresses EGFP tagged human 2N4R tau (WT) in mammalian cells with CMV promoter
Depositing lab: George Bloom. Publication: Localization, induction, and cellular effects of tau phosphorylated at threonine 217. Rajbanshi B, Guruacharya A, Mandell JW, Bloom GS. Alzheimers Dement. 2023 Jan 12. doi: 10.1002/alz.12892. PubMed 36633254.
Backbone
  Vector backbone: pRK5
  Backbone manufacturer: Clontech
  Backbone size w/o insert (bp): 5370
  Total vector size (bp): 7425
  Vector type: Mammalian Expression
Growth in bacteria
  Bacterial resistance: Ampicillin, 100 μg/mL
  Growth temperature: 37°C
  Growth strain: DH5alpha
  Copy number: Unknown
Gene/Insert
  Gene/Insert name: MAPT (alt names: Tau; This WT tau construct contains human four-repeat tau and two inserts in the N-terminal sequences)
  Species: H. sapiens (human)
  Insert size (bp): 2055
  Entrez Gene: MAPT (a.k.a. DDPAC, FTD1, FTDP-17, MAPTL, MSTD, MTBT1, MTBT2, PPND, PPP1R103, TAU, Tau-PHF6, tau-40)
  Promoter: CMV
  Tag / fusion protein: EGFP (N terminal on insert)
  Cloning method: Restriction Enzyme; 5′ cloning site BamHI (unknown if destroyed); 3′ cloning site SalI (unknown if destroyed)
  Sequencing primers: 5′ EGFP-C; 3′ SV40pA-R
Terms and licenses: Academic/Nonprofit Terms; Industry Terms: Not Available to Industry
Depositor comments: Please visit https://doi.org/10.1101/2022.04.18.488657 for bioRxiv preprint.
How to cite: EGFP-Tau(WT) was a gift from George Bloom (Addgene plasmid # 187023 ; http://n2t.net/addgene:187023 ; RRID:Addgene_187023)
