[The description below was written by a language model from this plasmid's Addgene catalogue record and pLannotate feature annotations shown in this document.]
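Description:
EGFP-Tau(WT) is a mammalian expression plasmid built on the pRK5 backbone that produces wild-type human tau (MAPT) fused at its N terminus to EGFP. The tau insert is the 2N4R isoform, the longest brain form, carrying both N-terminal inserts and four microtubule-binding repeats. It was cloned between BamHI and SalI sites downstream of the EGFP coding sequence. Transcription is driven by the human cytomegalovirus immediate-early enhancer and promoter, followed by a fragment of the CMV intron and an SP6 phage promoter. It is terminated by an SV40 polyadenylation signal. In the annotated sequence the EGFP open reading frame runs almost directly into MAPT, consistent with a single fusion protein. An SV40 enhancer/early promoter region lies downstream of the expression cassette, but no mammalian selection marker is annotated, so the plasmid appears suited to transient transfection rather than drug selection.

In E. coli the plasmid is maintained through a high-copy ColE1/pUC-type origin and selected with ampicillin via the β-lactamase gene and its own promoter. An M13 phage origin is also present and could allow single-stranded DNA production. The short hits to lacI, lacZα, rop, bom, RSF ori and an IgH signal sequence are small backbone remnants or partial matches, not functional elements. The sequenced record is 6,693 nt, shorter than the 7,425 bp total listed in the catalogue, and the record does not explain this discrepancy. The construct is intended for visualising and studying fluorescently tagged wild-type tau in mammalian cells. The associated work concerns the localisation and cellular effects of tau phosphorylated at threonine 217, which suggests this plasmid served there as the wild-type form.
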