Features (pLannotate 1.2.2; 22 found; start..end, strand, type, name):
     48..181     +  rep_origin     RSF ori (fragment): Plasmids containing the RSF 1030 origin of replication can be propagated in E. coli cells that contain additional plasmids with compatible origins.
    183..275     +  CDS            lacI (fragment): lac repressor; lacI; The lac repressor binds to the lac operator to inhibit transcription in E. coli. This inhibition can be relieved by adding lactose or isopropyl-β-D-thiogalactopyranoside (IPTG).
    288..309     +  protein_bind   CAP binding site: CAP binding activates transcription in the presence of cAMP. E. coli catabolite activator protein
    324..354     +  promoter       lac promoter: promoter for the E. coli lac operon
    362..378     +  protein_bind   lac operator: The lac repressor binds to the lac operator to inhibit transcription in E. coli. This inhibition can be relieved by adding lactose or isopropyl-β-D-thiogalactopyranoside (IPTG). lac repressor encoded by lacI
    431..810     +  enhancer       CMV enhancer: human cytomegalovirus immediate early enhancer
    811..1014    +  promoter       CMV promoter: human cytomegalovirus (CMV) immediate early promoter
   1150..1193    +  intron         CMV intron (fragment): modified intron A from human cytomegalovirus
   1245..1263    +  promoter       SP6 promoter: promoter for bacteriophage SP6 RNA polymerase
   1267..1304    +  CDS            IgH signal sequence (fragment): signal sequence from the mouse immunoglobulin heavy chain variable region
   1345..2061    +  CDS            EGFP: EGFP is a basic (constitutively fluorescent) green fluorescent protein published in 1996, derived from Aequorea victoria. It is reported to be a rapidly-maturing weak dimer with moderate acid sensitivity.
   2068..3387    +  CDS            MAPT (sequence partly withheld): TAU_SPECI - Experimental evidence at protein level: Swiss-Prot protein existence level 1. Promotes microtubule assembly and stability, and might be involved in the establishment and maintenance of neuronal polarity. The C-terminus binds axonal microtubules while the N-terminus binds neural plasma membrane components, suggesting that tau functions as a linker protein between both. Axonal polarity is predetermined by tau localization (in the neuronal cell) in the domain of the cell body defined by the centrosome. The short isoforms allow plasticity of the cytoskeleton whereas the longer isoforms
   3423..3557    +  polyA_signal   SV40 poly(A) signal: SV40 polyadenylation signal
   3626..3983    +  promoter       SV40 promoter: SV40 enhancer and early promoter
   4002..4156    +  CDS            lacZα (fragment): LacZα fragment of β-galactosidase; lacZ fragment
   4162..4213    -  misc_feature   bom (fragment): basis of mobility region from pBR322
   4232..4612    +  rep_origin     M13 ori (sequence partly withheld): M13 bacteriophage origin of replication; arrow indicates direction of (+) strand synthesis
   4688..4737    -  misc_feature   bom (fragment): basis of mobility region from pBR322
   4839..4874    -  CDS            rop (fragment): Rop protein, which maintains plasmids at low copy number; rop
   4969..5073    +  promoter       AmpR promoter: bla
   5074..5934    +  CDS            AmpR: β-lactamase; bla; confers resistance to ampicillin, carbenicillin, and related antibiotics
   6105..6693    +  rep_origin     ori: high-copy-number ColE1/pMB1/pBR322/pUC origin of replication
>Addgene plasmid #187023 | EGFP-Tau(WT) | addgene full sequence | sequence record 369216 | Addgene NGS Result
AACGCCAGCAACGCGGCCTTTTTACGGTTCCTGGCCTTTTGCTGGCCTTTTGCTCACATGTTCTTTCCTG
CGTTATCCCCTGATTCTGTGGATAACCGTATTACCGCCTTTGAGTGAGCTGATACCGCTCGCCGCAGCCG
AACGACCGAGCGCAGCGAGTCAGTGAGCGAGGAAGCGGAAGAGCGCCCAATACGCAAACCGCCTCTCCCC
GCGCGTTGGCCGATTCATTAATGCAGCTGGCACGACAGGTTTCCCGACTGGAAAGCGGGCAGTGAGCGCA
ACGCAATTAATGTGAGTTAGCTCACTCATTAGGCACCCCAGGCTTTACACTTTATGCTTCCGGCTCGTAT
GTTGTGTGGAATTGTGAGCGGATAACAATTTCACACAGGAAACAGCTATGACATGATTACGAATTAATTC
GAGCTCGCCCGACATTGATTATTGACTAGTTATTAATAGTAATCAATTACGGGGTCATTAGTTCATAGCC
CATATATGGAGTTCCGCGTTACATAACTTACGGTAAATGGCCCGCCTGGCTGACCGCCCAACGACCCCCG
CCCATTGACGTCAATAATGACGTATGTTCCCATAGTAACGCCAATAGGGACTTTCCATTGACGTCAATGG
GTGGAGTATTTACGGTAAACTGCCCACTTGGCAGTACATCAAGTGTATCATATGCCAAGTACGCCCCCTA
TTGACGTCAATGACGGTAAATGGCCCGCCTGGCATTATGCCCAGTACATGACCTTATGGGACTTTCCTAC
TTGGCAGTACATCTACGTATTAGTCATCGCTATTACCATGGTGATGCGGTTTTGGCAGTACATCAATGGG
CGTGGATAGCGGTTTGACTCACGGGGATTTCCAAGTCTCCACCCCATTGACGTCAATGGGAGTTTGTTTT
GGCACCAAAATCAACGGGACTTTCCAAAATGTCGTAACAACTCCGCCCCATTGACGCAAATGGGCGGTAG
GCGTGTACGGTGGGAGGTCTATATAAGCAGAGCTCGTTTAGTGAACCGTCAGATCGCCTGGAGACGCCAT
CCACGCTGTTTTGACCTCCATAGAAGACACCGGGACCGATCCAGCCTCCGCGGCCGGGAACGGTGCATTG
GAACGCGGATTCCCCGTGCCAAGAGTGACGTAAGTACCGCCTATAGAGTCTATAGGCCCACCCCCTTGGC
TTCGTTAGAACGCGGCTACAATTAATACATAACCTTATGTATCATACACATACGATTTAGGTGACACTAT
AGAATAACATCCACTTTGCCTTTCTCTCCACAGGTGTCCACTCCCAGGTCCAACTGCACCTCGGTTCTAT
CGATGGTCGCCACCATGGTGAGCAAGGGCGAGGAGCTGTTCACCGGGGTGGTGCCCATCCTGGTCGAGCT
GGACGGCGACGTAAACGGCCACAAGTTCAGCGTGTCCGGCGAGGGCGAGGGCGATGCCACCTACGGCAAG
CTGACCCTGAAGTTCATCTGCACCACCGGCAAGCTGCCCGTGCCCTGGCCCACCCTCGTGACCACCCTGA
CCTACGGCGTGCAGTGCTTCAGCCGCTACCCCGACCACATGAAGCAGCACGACTTCTTCAAGTCCGCCAT
GCCCGAAGGCTACGTCCAGGAGCGCACCATCTTCTTCAAGGACGACGGCAACTACAAGACCCGCGCCGAG
GTGAAGTTCGAGGGCGACACCCTGGTGAACCGCATCGAGCTGAAGGGCATCGACTTCAAGGAGGACGGCA
ACATCCTGGGGCACAAGCTGGAGTACAACTACAACAGCCACAACGTCTATATCATGGCCGACAAGCAGAA
GAACGGCATCAAGGTGAACTTCAAGATCCGCCACAACATCGAGGACGGCAGCGTGCAGCTCGCCGACCAC
TACCAGCAGAACACCCCCATCGGCGACGGCCCCGTGCTGCTGCCCGACAACCACTACCTGAGCAACCAGT
CCGCCCTGAGCAAAGACCCCAACGAGAAGCGCGATCACATGGTCCTGCTGGAGTTCGTGACCGCCGCCGG
GATCACTCTCGGCATGGACGAGCTGTACAAGGGATCCGCTGAGCCCCGCCAGGAGTTCGAAGTGATGGAA
GATCACGCTGGGACGTACGGGTTGGGGGACAGGAAAGATCAGGGGGGCTACACCATGCACCAAGACCAAG
AGGGTGACACGGACGCTGGCCTGAAAGAATCTCCCCTGCAGACCCCCACTGAGGACGGATCTGAGGAACC
GGGCTCTGAAACCTCTGATGCTAAGAGCACTCCAACAGCGGAAGATGTGACAGCACCCTTAGTGGATGAG
GGAGCTCCCGGCAAGCAGGCTGCCGCGCAGCCCCACACGGAGATCCCAGAAGGAACCACAGCTGAAGAAG
CAGGCATTGGAGACACCCCCAGCCTGGAAGACGAAGCTGCTGGTCACGTGACCCAAGCTCGCATGGTCAG
TAAAAGCAAAGACGGGACTGGAAGCGATGACAAAAAAGCCAAGGGGGCTGATGGTAAAACGAAGATCGCC
ACACCGCGGGGAGCAGCCCCTCCAGGCCAGAAGGGCCAGGCCAACGCCACCAGGATTCCAGCAAAAACCC
CGCCCGCTCCAAAGACACCACCCAGCTCTGGTGAACCTCCAAAATCAGGGGATCGCAGCGGCTACAGCAG
CCCCGGCTCCCCAGGCACTCCCGGCAGCCGCTCCCGCACCCCGTCCCTTCCAACCCCACCCACCCGGGAG
CCCAAGAAGGTGGCAGTGGTCCGTACTCCACCCAAGTCGCCGTCTTCCGCCAAGAGCCGCCTG
[387 nt withheld, positions 2794-3180]
ACCCACAAGCTGACCTTCCGCGAGAACGCCAAAGCCAAGACAGACCACGGGGCGGAGATCGTGTACAAGT
CGCCAGTGGTGTCTGGGGACACGTCTCCACGGCATCTCAGCAATGTCTCCTCCACCGGCAGCATCGACAT
GGTAGACTCGCCCCAGCTCGCCACGCTAGCTGACGAGGTGTCTGCCTCCCTGGCCAAGCAGGGTTTGTGA
GTCGACCTGCAGAAGCTTGGCCGCCATGGCCCAACTTGTTTATTGCAGCTTATAATGGTTACAAATAAAG
CAATAGCATCACAAATTTCACAAATAAAGCATTTTTTTCACTGCATTCTAGTTGTGGTTTGTCCAAACTC
ATCAATGTATCTTATCATGTCTGGATCGGGAATTAATTCGGCGCAGCACCATGGCCTGAAATAACCTCTG
AAAGAGGAACTTGGTTAGGTACCTTCTGAGGCGGAAAGAACCAGCTGTGGAATGTGTGTCAGTTAGGGTG
TGGAAAGTCCCCAGGCTCCCCAGCAGGCAGAAGTATGCAAAGCATGCATCTCAATTAGTCAGCAACCAGG
TGTGGAAAGTCCCCAGGCTCCCCAGCAGGCAGAAGTATGCAAAGCATGCATCTCAATTAGTCAGCAACCA
TAGTCCCGCCCCTAACTCCGCCCATCCCGCCCCTAACTCCGCCCAGTTCCGCCCATTCTCCGCCCCATGG
CTGACTAATTTTTTTTATTTATGCAGAGGCCGAGGCCGCCTCGGCCTCTGAGCTATTCCAGAAGTAGTGA
GGAGGCTTTTTTGGAGGCCTAGGCTTTTGCAAAAAGCTGTTAACAGCTTGGCACTGGCCGTCGTTTTACA
ACGTCGTGACTGGGAAAACCCTGGCGTTACCCAACTTAATCGCCTTGCAGCACATCCCCCTTTCGCCAGC
TGGCGTAATAGCGAAGAGGCCCGCACCGATCGCCCTTCCCAACAGTTGCGCAGCCTGAATGGCGAATGGC
GCCTGATGCGGTATTTTCTCCTTACGCATCTGTGCGGTATTTCACACCGCATA
[142 nt withheld, positions 4214-4355]
C
[141 nt withheld, positions 4357-4497]
CCTTTGACGTTGGAGTCCACGTTCTTT
[37 nt withheld, positions 4525-4561]
ACCCTATCTCGGGCTATTCTTTTGATTTATAAGGGATTTTGCCGATTTCGGCCTATTGGTTAAAAAATGA
GCTGATTTAACAAAAATTTAACGCGAATTTTAACAAAATATTAACGTTTACAATTTTATGGTGCACTCTC
AGTACAATCTGCTCTGATGCCGCATAGTTAAGCCAGCCCCGACACCCGCCAACACCCGCTGACGCGCCCT
GACGGGCTTGTCTGCTCCCGGCATCCGCTTACAGACAAGCTGTGACCGTCTCCGGGAGCTGCATGTGTCA
GAGGTTTTCACCGTCATCACCGAAACGCGCGAGACGAAAGGGCCTCGTGATACGCCTATTTTTATAGGTT
AATGTCATGATAATAATGGTTTCTTAGACGTCAGGTGGCACTTTTCGGGGAAATGTGCGCGGAACCCCTA
TTTGTTTATTTTTCTAAATACATTCAAATATGTATCCGCTCATGAGACAATAACCCTGATAAATGCTTCA
ATAATATTGAAAAAGGAAGAGTATGAGTATTCAACATTTCCGTGTCGCCCTTATTCCCTTTTTTGCGGCA
TTTTGCCTTCCTGTTTTTGCTCACCCAGAAACGCTGGTGAAAGTAAAAGATGCTGAAGATCAGTTGGGTG
CACGAGTGGGTTACATCGAACTGGATCTCAACAGCGGTAAGATCCTTGAGAGTTTTCGCCCCGAAGAACG
TTTTCCAATGATGAGCACTTTTAAAGTTCTGCTATGTGGCGCGGTATTATCCCGTATTGACGCCGGGCAA
GAGCAACTCGGTCGCCGCATACACTATTCTCAGAATGACTTGGTTGAGTACTCACCAGTCACAGAAAAGC
ATCTTACGGATGGCATGACAGTAAGAGAATTATGCAGTGCTGCCATAACCATGAGTGATAACACTGCGGC
CAACTTACTTCTGACAACGATCGGAGGACCGAAGGAGCTAACCGCTTTTTTGCACAACATGGGGGATCAT
GTAACTCGCCTTGATCGTTGGGAACCGGAGCTGAATGAAGCCATACCAAACGACGAGCGTGACACCACGA
TGCCTGTAGCAATGGCAACAACGTTGCGCAAACTATTAACTGGCGAACTACTTACTCTAGCTTCCCGGCA
ACAATTAATAGACTGGATGGAGGCGGATAAAGTTGCAGGACCACTTCTGCGCTCGGCCCTTCCGGCTGGC
TGGTTTATTGCTGATAAATCTGGAGCCGGTGAGCGTGGGTCTCGCGGTATCATTGCAGCACTGGGGCCAG
ATGGTAAGCCCTCCCGTATCGTAGTTATCTACACGACGGGGAGTCAGGCAACTATGGATGAACGAAATAG
ACAGATCGCTGAGATAGGTGCCTCACTGATTAAGCATTGGTAACTGTCAGACCAAGTTTACTCATATATA
CTTTAGATTGATTTAAAACTTCATTTTTAATTTAAAAGGATCTAGGTGAAGATCCTTTTTGATAATCTCA
TGACCAAAATCCCTTAACGTGAGTTTTCGTTCCACTGAGCGTCAGACCCCGTAGAAAAGATCAAAGGATC
TTCTTGAGATCCTTTTTTTCTGCGCGTAATCTGCTGCTTGCAAACAAAAAAACCACCGCTACCAGCGGTG
GTTTGTTTGCCGGATCAAGAGCTACCAACTCTTTTTCCGAAGGTAACTGGCTTCAGCAGAGCGCAGATAC
CAAATACTGTTCTTCTAGTGTAGCCGTAGTTAGGCCACCACTTCAAGAACTCTGTAGCACCGCCTACATA
CCTCGCTCTGCTAATCCTGTTACCAGTGGCTGCTGCCAGTGGCGATAAGTCGTGTCTTACCGGGTTGGAC
TCAAGACGATAGTTACCGGATAAGGCGCAGCGGTCGGGCTGAACGGGGGGTTCGTGCACACAGCCCAGCT
TGGAGCGAACGACCTACACCGAACTGAGATACCTACAGCGTGAGCTATGAGAAAGCGCCACGCTTCCCGA
AGGGAGAAAGGCGGACAGGTATCCGGTAAGCGGCAGGGTCGGAACAGGAGAGCGCACGAGGGAGCTTCCA
GGGGGAAACGCCTGGTATCTTTATAGTCCTGTCGGGTTTCGCCACCTCTGACTTGAGCGTCGATTTTTGT
GATGCTCGTCAGGGGGGCGGAGCCTATGGAAA
